>Addgene plasmid #148830 | pnYC-NvM-Bam_13-36_AG | depositor full sequence | sequence record 291278 | Full Sequence
GGTATGGCAATGAAAGACGGTGAGCTGGTGATATGGGATAGTGTTCACCCTTGTTACACCGTTTTCCATG
AGCAAACTGAAACGTTTTCATCGCTCTGGAGTGAATACCACGACGATTTCCGGCAGTTTCTACACATATA
TTCGCAAGATGTGGCGTGTTACGGTGAAAACCTGGCCTATTTCCCTAAAGGGTTTATTGAGAATATGTTT
TTCGTCTCAGCCAATCCCTGGGTGAGTTTCACCAGTTTTGATTTAAACGTGGCCAATATGGACAACTTCT
TCGCCCCCGTTTTCACCATGGGCAAATATTATACGCAAGGCGACAAGGTGCTGATGCCGCTGGCGATTCA
GGTTCATCATGCCGTCTGTGATGGCTTCCATGTCGGCAGAATGCTTAATGAATTACAACAGTACTGCGAT
GAGTGGCAGGGCGGGGCGTAATTTTTTTAAGGCAGTTATTGGTGCCCTTAAACGCCTGGTGCTACGCCTG
AATAAGTGATAATAAGCGGATGAATGGCAGAAATTCGAAAGCAAATTCGACCCGGTCGTCGGTTCAGGGC
AGGGTCGTTAAATAGCCGCTTATGTCTATTGCTGGTTTACCGGTTTATTGACTACCGGAAGCAGTGTGAC
CGTGTGCTTCTCAAATGCCTGAGGCCAGTTTGCTCAGGCTCTCCCCGTGGAGGTAATAATTGACGATATG
ATCATTTATTCTGCCTCCCAGAGCCTGATAAAAACGGTTAGCGCTTCGTTAATACAGATGTAGGTGTTCC
ACAGGGTAGCCAGCAGCATCCTGCGATGCAGATCCGGAACATAATGGTGCAGGGCGCTTGTTTCGGCGTG
GGTATGGTGGCAGGCCCCGTGGCCGGGGGACTGTTGGGCGCTGCCGGCACCTGTCCTACGAGTTGCATGA
TAAAGAAGACAGTCATAAGTGCGGCGACGATAGTCATGCCCCGCGCCCACCGGAAGGAGCTACCGGACAG
CGGTGCGGACTGTTGTAACTCAGAATAAGAAATGAGGCCGCTCATGGCGTTGACTCTCAGTCATAGTATC
GTGGTATCACCGGTTGGTTCCACTCTCTGTTGCGGGCAACTTCAGCAGCACGTAGGGGACTTCCGCGTTT
CCAGACTTTACGAAACACGGAAACCGAAGACCATTCATGTTGTTGCTCAGGTCGCAGACGTTTTGCAGCA
GCAGTCGCTTCACGTTCGCTCGCGTATCGGTGATTCATTCTGCTAACCAGTAAGGCAACCCCGCCAGCCT
AGCCGGGTCCTCAACGACAGGAGCACGATCATGCGCACCCGTGGCCAGGACCCAACGCTGCCCGAGATGC
GCCGCGTGCGGCTGCTGGAGATGGCGGACGCGATGGATATGTTCTGCCAAGGGTTGGTTTGCGCATTCAC
AGTTCTCCGCAAGAATTGATTGGCTCCAATTCTTGGAGTGGTGAATCCGTTAGCGAGGTGCCGCCGGCTT
CCATTCAGGTCGAGGTGGCCCGGCTCCATGCACCGCGACGCAACGCGGGGAGGCAGACAAGGTATAGGGC
GGCGCCTACAATCCATGCCAACCCGTTCCATGTGCTCGCCGAGGCGGCATAAATCGCCGTGACGATCAGC
GGTCCAGTGATCGAAGTTAGGCTGGTAAGAGCCGCGAGCGATCCTTGAAGCTGTCCCTGATGGTCGTCAT
CTACCTGCCTGGACAGCATGGCCTGCAACGCGGGCATCCCGATGCCGCCGGAAGCGAGAAGAATCATAAT
GGGGAAGGCCATCCAGCCTCGCGTCGCGAACGCCAGCAAGACGTAGCCCAGCGCGTCGGCCGCCATGCCG
GCGATAATGGCCTGCTTCTCGCCGAAACGTTTGGTGGCGGGACCAGTGACGAAGGCTTGAGCGAGGGCGT
GCAAGATTCCGAATACCGCAAGCGACAGGCCGATCATCGTCGCGCTCCAGCGAAAGCGGTCCTCGCCGAA
AATGACCCAGAGCGCTGCCGGCACCTGTCCTACGAGTTGCATGATAAAGAAGACAGTCATAAGTGCGGCG
ACGATAGTCATGCCCCGCGCCCACCGGAAGGAGCTGACTGGGTTGAAGGCTCTCAAGGGCATCGGTCGAC
GCTCTCCCTTATGCGACTCCTGCATTAGGAAGCAGCCCAGTAGTAGGTTGAGGCCGTTGAGCACCGCCGC
CGCAAGGAATGGTGCATGCAAGGAGATGGCGCCCAACAGTCCCCCGGCCACGGGGCCTGCCACCATACCC
ACGCCGAAACAAGCGCTCATGAGCCCGAAGTGGCGAGCCCGATCTTCCCCATCGGTGATGTCGGCGATAT
AGGCGCCAGCAACCGCACCTGTGGCGCCGGTGATGCCGGCCACGATGCGTCCGGCGTAGAGGATCAGACT
AAGATCTCGATCCCGCGAAATTAATACGACTCACTATAGGGGAATTGTGAGCGGATAACAATTCCCCACT
AGTAATAATTTTGTTTAACTTTAAGAAGGAGATATACCATGGAAACTGAAGAAGGTAAACTGGTAATCTG
GATTAACGGCGATAAAGGCTATAACGGTCTCGCTGAAGTCGGTAAGAAATTCGAGAAAGATACCGGAATT
AAAGTCACCGTTGAGCATCCGGATAAACTGGAAGAGAAATTCCCACAGGTTGCGGCAACTGGCGATGGCC
CTGACATTATCTTCTGGGCACACGACCGCTTTGGTGGCTACGCTCAATCTGGCCTGTTGGCTGAAATCAC
CCCGGACAAAGCGTTCCAGGACAAGCTGTATCCGTTTACCTGGGATGCCGTACGTTACAACGGCAAGCTG
ATTGCTTACCCGATCGCTGTTGAAGCGTTATCGCTGATTTATAACAAAGACCTGCTGCCGAACCCGCCAA
AAACCTGGGAAGAGATCCCGGCGCTGGATAAAGAACTGAAAGCGAAAGGTAAGAGCGCCCTGATGTTCAA
CCTGCAAGAACCGTACTTCACCTGGCCGCTGATTGCTGCTGACGGGGGTTATGCGTTCAAGTATGAAAAC
GGCAAGTACGACATTAAAGACGTGGGCGTGGATAACGCTGGCGCGAAAGCGGGTCTGACCTTCCTGGTTG
ACCTGATTAAAAACAAACACATGAATGCAGACACCGATTACTCCATCGCAGAAGCTGCCTTTAATAAAGG
CGAAACAGCGATGACCATCAACGGCCCGTGGGCATGGTCCAACATCGACACCAGCAAAGTGAATTATGGT
GTAACGGTACTGCCGACCTTCAAGGGTCAACCATCCAAACCGTTCGTTGGCGTGCTGAGCGCAGGTATTA
ACGCCGCCAGTCCGAACAAAGAGCTGGCAAAAGAGTTCCTCGAAAACTATCTGCTGACTGATGAAGGTCT
GGAAGCGGTTAATAAAGACAAACCGCTGGGTGCCGTAGCGCTGAAGTCTTACGAGGAAGAGTTGGCGAAA
GATCCACGTATTGCCGCCACGATGGAAAACGCCCAGAAAGGTGAAATCATGCCGAACATCCCGCAGATGT
CCGCTTTCTGGTATGCCGTGCGTACTGCGGTGATCAACGCCGCCAGCGGTCGTCAGACTGTCGATGAAGC
CCTTAAAGACGCGCAGACTGGTACCGGCAGCGGCGAAAACCTTTACTTCCAGGGCCATATGCTCGAGGAC
GACCAGCAGTTGGACCACAATTTTAAGCAGATGGAGGAGCATTTGGCCTTAATGGTGGAAGGCAATGAAT
AACCTAGGAGATCCGGCTGCTAACAAAGCCCGAAAGGAAGCTGAGTTGGCTGCTGCCACCGCTGAGCAAT
AACTAGCATAACCCCTTGGGGCCTCTAAACGGGTCTTGAGGGGTTTTTTGCTGAAAGGAGGAACTATATC
CGGATATCCCGCAAGAGGCCCGGCAGTACCGGCATAACCAAGCCTATGCCTACAGCATCCAGGGTGACGG
TGCCGAGGATGACGATGAGCGCATTGTTAGATTTCATACACGGTGCCTGACTGCGTTAGCAATTTAACTG
TGATAAACTACCGCATTAAAGCTTATCGATGATAAGCTGTCAAACATGAGAATTACAACTTATATCGTAT
GGGGCTGACTTCAGGTGCTACATTTGAAGAGATAAATTGCACTGAAATCAAGAAATATTTTATCTGATTA
ATAAGATGATCTTCTTGAGATCGTTTTGGTCTGCGCGTAATCTCTTGCTCTGAAAACGAAAAAACCGCCT
TGCAGGGCGGTTTTTCGAAGGTTCTCTGAGCTACCAACTCTTTGAACCGAGGTAACTGGCTTGGAGGAGC
GCAGTCACCAAAACTTGTCCTTTCAGTTTAGCCTTAACCGGCGCATGACTTCAAGACTAACTCCTCTAAA
TCAATTACCAGTGGCTGCTGCCAGTGGTGCTTTTGCATGTCTTTCCGGGTTGGACTCAAGACGATAGTTA
CCGGATAAGGCGCAGCGGTCGGACTGAACGGGGGGTTCGTGCATACAGTCCAGCTTGGAGCGAACTGCCT
ACCCGGAACTGAGTGTCAGGCGTGGAATGAGACAAACGCGGCCATAACAGCGGAATGACACCGGTAAACC
GAAAGGCAGGAACAGGAGAGCGCACGAGGGAGCCGCCAGGGGGAAACGCCTGGTATCTTTATAGTCCTGT
CGGGTTTCGCCACCACTGATTTGAGCGTCAGATTTCGTGATGCTTGTCAGGGGGGCGGAGCCTATGGAAA
AACGGCTTTGCCGCGGCCCTCTCACTTCCCTGTTAAGTATCTTCCTGGCATCTTCCAGGAAATCTCCGCC
CCGTTCGTAAGCCATTTCCGCTCGCCGCAGTCGAACGACCGAGCGTAGCGAGTCAGTGAGCGAGGAAGCG
GAATATATCCTGTATCACATATTCTGCTGACGCACCGGTGCAGCCTTTTTTCTCCTGCCACATGAAGCAC
TTCACTGACACCCTCATCAGTGCCAACATAGTAAGCCAGTATACACTCCCCTAGCGCTGATGTCCGGCGG
TGCTTTTGCCGTTACGCACCACCCCGTCAGTAGCTGAACAGGAGGGACAGCTGATAGAAACAGAAGCCAC
TGGAGCACCTCAAAAACACCATCATACACTAAATCAGTAAGTTGGCAGCATCACCCGACGCACTTTGCGC
CGAATAAATACCTGTGACGGAAGATCACTTCGCAGAATAAATAAATCCTGGTGTCCCTGTTGATACCGGG
AAGCCCTGGGCCAACTTTTGGCGAAAATGAGACGTTGATCGGCACGTAAGAGGTTCCAACTTTCACCATA
ATGAAATAAGATCACTACCGGGCGTATTTTTTGAGTTATCGAGATTTTCAGGAGCTAAGGAAGCTAAAAT
GGAGAAAAAAATCACTGGATATACCACCGTTGATATATCCCAATGGCATCGTAAAGAACATTTTGAGGCA
TTTCAGTCAGTTGCTCAATGTACCTATAACCAGACCGTTCAGCTGGATATTACGGCCTTTTTAAAGACCG
TAAAGAAAAATAAGCACAAGTTTTATCCGGCCTTTATTCACATTCTTGCCCGCCTGATGAATGCTCATCC
GGAATTC
Features (pLannotate 1.2.2; 18 found; start..end, strand, type, name):
    739..834     -  CDS            resD (fragment): REDF_ECOLI - Also known as D. Protein inferred from homology: Swiss-Prot protein existence level 3. Acts as a repressor of transcription and as a site-specific resolvase that cleaves at the RfsF site. From Escherichia coli (strain K12).
    824..881     +  CDS            TcR (fragment): tetracycline efflux protein; tet; confers resistance to tetracycline
    878..971     -  CDS            TcR (fragment): tetracycline efflux protein; tet; confers resistance to tetracycline
   1475..2375    -  CDS            TcR (fragment): tetracycline efflux protein; tet; confers resistance to tetracycline
   2402..2420    +  promoter       T7 promoter: promoter for bacteriophage T7 RNA polymerase
   2421..2445    +  protein_bind   lac operator: The lac repressor binds to the lac operator to inhibit transcription in E. coli. This inhibition can be relieved by adding lactose or isopropyl-β-D-thiogalactopyranoside (IPTG). lac repressor encoded by lacI
   2460..2482    +  RBS            RBS: efficient ribosome binding site from bacteriophage T7 gene 10 (Olins and Rangwala, 1989)
   2493..3589    +  CDS            MBP (fragment): maltose binding protein from E. coli; malE (mutated); This version of the gene does not encode a signal sequence, so MBP will remain in the cytosol.
   3638..3730    +  CDS            bam (fragment): BAM_DROME - Experimental evidence at protein level: Swiss-Prot protein existence level 1. Required to initiate both male and female gametogenesis. May regulate cystoblast cell divisions. From Drosophila melanogaster (Fruit fly).
   3726..3775    +  CDS            SET1 (fragment): solubility-enhancement tag derived from T7 phage gene 10B
   3783..3830    +  terminator     T7 terminator: transcription terminator for bacteriophage T7 RNA polymerase
   3853..3957    -  CDS            TcR (fragment): tetracycline efflux protein; tet; confers resistance to tetracycline
   4005..4033    -  promoter       tet promoter: E. coli promoter for tetracycline efflux protein gene
   4145..4690    +  rep_origin     p15A ori: Plasmids containing the medium-copy-number p15A origin of replication can be propagated in E. coli cells that contain a second plasmid with the ColE1 origin.
   4778..4833    +  rep_origin     RSF ori (fragment): Plasmids containing the RSF 1030 origin of replication can be propagated in E. coli cells that contain additional plasmids with compatible origins.
   4952..5095    -  mobile_element IS1 (fragment): prokaryotic transposable element IS1
   5216..5318    +  promoter       cat promoter: promoter of the E. coli cat gene encoding chloramphenicol acetyltransferase
   5319..441     +  CDS            CmR (across the origin): chloramphenicol acetyltransferase; cat; confers resistance to chloramphenicol
