[The description below was written by a language model from this plasmid's Addgene catalogue record and pLannotate feature annotations shown in this document.]
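Description:
pnYC-NvM-Bam_13-36_AG is a 5.5 kb bacterial expression plasmid for producing a short peptide fragment (residues 13–36) of the Drosophila melanogaster Bag-of-marbles (Bam) protein in E. coli. The catalogue lists the backbone as unknown, but the annotated features point to a pACYC184-like architecture. It has a p15A origin of replication, a chloramphenicol acetyltransferase gene under its own cat promoter as the selectable marker, and remnants of a tetracycline resistance gene and its promoter. These remnants flank the expression cassette, so the gene appears to have been interrupted by it. The p15A origin accounts for the low copy number recorded and is compatible with ColE1-type plasmids, which would allow co-expression with a partner protein from a second vector. Small annotated fragments of resD, IS1 and an RSF origin are probably backbone remnants or weak homology hits rather than functional parts.

The expression cassette is driven by a T7 promoter followed by a lac operator, so transcription needs T7 RNA polymerase from the host and is IPTG-inducible. A T7 gene 10 ribosome binding site directs translation, and a T7 terminator closes the unit. The open reading frame encodes a cytosolic maltose-binding protein without a signal sequence, fused at its C-terminus to the Bam fragment. MBP here serves as an N-terminal solubility and affinity tag, which helps with a peptide this small. The linker between MBP and Bam is not annotated, so the record does not show whether it contains a protease cleavage site. A short match to a T7 gene 10B-derived solubility tag overlaps the end of the insert and may be only vector-derived sequence. The associated publication concerns the direct binding of Bam to the CAF40 subunit of the CCR4-NOT complex, which suggests the plasmid was used to make recombinant peptide for interaction or structural studies.
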