Addgene plasmid #148830: pnYC-NvM-Bam_13-36_AG
Purpose: Bacterial Expression of DmBam_13-36
Depositing lab: Elisa Izaurralde. Depositing organization: Max Planck Institute for Developmental Biology. Publication: Drosophila Bag-of-marbles directly interacts with the CAF40 subunit of the CCR4-NOT complex to elicit repression of mRNA targets. Sgromo A, Raisch T, Backhaus C, Keskeny C, Alva V, Weichenrieder O, Izaurralde E. RNA. 2018 Mar;24(3):381-395. doi: 10.1261/rna.064584.117. Epub 2017 Dec 18. PubMed 29255063.
Backbone
  Vector backbone: Unknown
  Vector type: Bacterial Expression
Growth in bacteria
  Bacterial resistance: Chloramphenicol, 25 μg/mL
  Growth temperature: 37°C
  Growth strain: DH5alpha
  Copy number: Low Copy
Gene/Insert
  Gene/Insert name: DmBam_13-36
  Species: D. melanogaster (fly)
  Entrez Gene: bam (a.k.a. Dmel_CG10422, BAM, Bam, Bam-C, BamC, BamF, CG10422, Dmel\CG10422, alpha, fs(3)neo61, ham)
  Cloning method: Unknown
Terms and licenses: Academic/Nonprofit Terms; Industry Terms: Not Available to Industry
Depositor comments: sequence given by UniProt.: P22745 (NCBI NM:057452.3). Plasmids from this collection were made available to the research community and donated after the lab closed. Please note that the sequence provided by the depositing laboratory may be theoretical/predicted or based on Sanger sequencing results. There may be discrepancies between sequencing results obtained by Addgene and the depositor sequence. If an Addgene verified sequence is not available, please contact before placing your order to request that our lab fully sequence the plasmid.
How to cite: pnYC-NvM-Bam_13-36_AG was a gift from Elisa Izaurralde (Addgene plasmid # 148830 ; http://n2t.net/addgene:148830 ; RRID:Addgene_148830)
